>Addgene plasmid #213589 | pInducer-TAZ-S89A/S311A | addgene full sequence | sequence record 425011 | Addgene NGS Result
CGGGGGAGAATTAGATCGCGATGGGAAAAAATTCGGTTAAGGCCAGGGGGAAAGAAAAAATATAAATTAA
AACATATAGTATGGGCAAGCAGGGAGCTAGAACGATTCGCAGTTAATCCTGGCCTGTTAGAAACATCAGA
AGGCTGTAGACAAATACTGGGACAGCTACAACCATCCCTTCAGACAGGATCAGAAGAACTTAGATCATTA
TATAATACAGTAGCAACCCTCTATTGTGTGCATCAAAGGATAGAGATAAAAGACACCAAGGAAGCTTTAG
ACAAGATAGAGGAAGAGCAAAACAAAAGTAAGACCACCGCACAGCAAGCGGCCGGCCGCTGATCTTCAGA
CCTGGAGGAGGAGATATGAGGGACAATTGGAGAAGTGAATTATATAAATATAAAGTAGTAAAAATTGAAC
CATTAGGAGTAGCACCCACCAAGGCAAAGAGAAGAGTGGTGCAGAGAGAAAAAAGAGCAGTGGGAATAGG
AGCTTTGTTCCTTGGGTTCTTGGGAGCAGCAGGAAGCACTATGGGCGCAGCGTCAATGACGCTGACGGTA
CAGGCCAGACAATTATTGTCTGGTATAGTGCAGCAGCAGAACAATTTGCTGAGGGCTATTGAGGCGCAAC
AGCATCTGTTGCAACTCACAGTCTGGGGCATCAAGCAGCTCCAGGCAAGAATCCTGGCTGTGGAAAGATA
CCTAAAGGATCAACAGCTCCTGGGGATTTGGGGTTGCTCTGGAAAACTCATTTGCACCACTGCTGTGCCT
TGGAATGCTAGTTGGAGTAATAAATCTCTGGAACAGATTTGGAATCACACGACCTGGATGGAGTGGGACA
GAGAAATTAACAATTACACAAGCTTAATACACTCCTTAATTGAAGAATCGCAAAACCAGCAAGAAAAGAA
TGAACAAGAATTATTGGAATTAGATAAATGGGCAAGTTTGTGGAATTGGTTTAACATAACAAATTGGCTG
TGGTATATAAAATTATTCATAATGATAGTAGGAGGCTTGGTAGGTTTAAGAATAGTTTTTGCTGTACTTT
CTATAGTGAATAGAGTTAGGCAGGGATATTCACCATTATCGTTTCAGACCCACCTCCCAACCCCGAGGGG
ACCCGACAGGCCCGAAGGAATAGAAGAAGAAGGTGGAGAGAGAGACAGAGACAGATCCATTCGATTAGTG
AACGGATCGGCACTGCGTGCGCCAATTCTGCAGACAAATGGCAGTATTCATCCACAATTTTAAAAGAAAA
GGGGGGATTGGGGGGTACAGTGCAGGGGAAAGAATAGTAGACATAATAGCAACAGACATACAAACTAAAG
AATTACAAAAACAAATTACAAAAATTCAAAATTTTCGGGTTTATTACAGGGACAGCAGAGATCCAGTTTG
GTTAGTACCGGGCCCGCTCTAGTCCGGAATCAGTCCTGCTCCTCGGCCACGAAGTGCACGCAGTTGCCGG
CCGGGTCGCGCAGGGCGAACTCCCGCCCCCACGGCTGCTCGCCGATCTCGGTCATGGCCGGCCCGGAGGC
GTCCCGGAAGTTCGTGGACACGACCTCCGACCACTCGGCGTACAGCTCGTCCAGGCCGCGCACCCACACC
CAGGCCAGGGTGTTGTCCGGCACCACCTGGTCCTGGACCGCGCTGATGAACAGGGTCACGTCGTCCCGGA
CCACACCGGCGAAGTCGTCCTCCACGAAGTCCCGGGAGAACCCGAGCCGGTCGGTCCAGAACTCGACCGC
TCCGGCGACGTCGCGCGCGGTGAGCACCGGAACGGCACTGGTCAACTTGGCCATGGTGGCCCTCCTATAG
TGAGTCGTATTATACTATGCCGATATACTATGCCGATGATTAATTGTCAACACGTGCTGCAGGTCCGAGG
TTCTAGGCTAGCTTAAAGGAACCAATTCAGTCGACTGGATCCTTTACCACTCCCTATCAGTGATAGAGAA
AAGTGAAAGTCGAGTTTACCACTCCCTATCAGTGATAGAGAAAAGTGAAAGTCGAGTTTACCACTCCCTA
TCAGTGATAGAGAAAAGTGAAAGTCGAGTTTACCACTCCCTATCAGTGATAGAGAAAAGTGAAAGTCGAG
TTTACCACTCCCTATCAGTGATAGAGAAAAGTGAAAGTCGAGTTTACCACTCCCTATCAGTGATAGAGAA
AAGTGAAAGTCGAGTTTACCACTCCCTATCAGTGATAGAGAAAAGTGAAAGTCGAGCTCGGTACCCGGGT
CGAGGTAGGCGTGTACGGTGGGAGGCCTATATAAGCAGAGCTCGTTTAGTGAACCGTCAGATCGCCTGGA
GACGCCATCCACGCTGTTTTGACCTCCATAGAAGACACCGGGACCGATCCAGCCTACCGGTATGGCCTAC
CCATACGATGTTCCTGACTATGCGGGCTATCCCTATGACGTCCCGGACTATGCAGGATCCATGAATCCGG
CCTCGGCGCCCCCTCCGCTCCCGCCGCCTGGGCAGCAAGTGATCCACGTCACGCAGGACCTAGACACAGA
CCTCGAAGCCCTCTTCAACTCTGTCATGAATCCGAAGCCTAGCTCGTGGCGGAAGAAGATCCTGCCGGAG
TCTTTCTTTAAGGAGCCTGATTCGGGCTCGCACTCGCGCCAGTCCAGCACCGACTCGTCGGGCGGCCACC
CGGGGCCTCGACTGGCTGGGGGTGCCCAACATGTCCGCTCGCACGCGTCGCCCGCGTCCCTGCAGCTGGG
CACCGGCGCGGGTGCTGCGGGTAGCCCCGCGCAGCAGCACGCGCACCTCCGCCAGCAGTCCTACGACGTG
ACCGACGAGCTGCCACTGCCCCCGGGCTGGGAGATGACCTTCACGGCCACTGGCCAGAGGTACTTCCTCA
ATCACATAGAAAAAATCACCACATGGCAAGACCCTAGGAAGGCGATGAATCAGCCTCTGAATCATATGAA
CCTCCACCCTGCCGTCAGTTCCACACCAGTGCCTCAGAGGTCCATGGCAGTATCCCAGCCAAATCTCGTG
ATGAATCACCAACACCAGCAGCAGATGGCCCCCAGTACCCTGAGCCAGCAGAACCACCCCACTCAGAACC
CACCCGCAGGGCTCATGAGTATGCCCAATGCGCTGACCACTCAGCAGCAGCAGCAGCAGAAACTGCGGCT
TCAGAGAATCCAGATGGAGAGAGAAAGGATTCGAATGCGCCAAGAGGAGCTCATGAGGCAGGAAGCTGCC
CTCTGTCGACAGCTCCCCATGGAAGCTGAGACTCTTGCCCCAGTTCAGGCTGCTGTCAACCCACCCACGA
TGACCCCAGACATGAGATCCATCACTAATAATAGCTCAGATCCTTTCCTCAATGGAGGGCCATATCATTC
GAGGGAGCAGGCCACTGACAGTGGCCTGGGGTTAGGGTGCTACAGTGTCCCCACAACTCCGGAGGACTTC
CTCAGCAATGTGGATGAGATGGATACAGGAGAAAACGCAGGACAAACACCCATGAACATCAATCCCCAAC
AGACCCGTTTCCCTGATTTCCTTGACTGTCTTCCAGGAACAAACGTTGACTTAGGAACTTTGGAATCTGA
AGACCTGATCCCCCTCTTCAATGATGTAGAGTCTGCTCTGAACAAAAGTGAGCCCTTTCTAACCTGGCTG
TAAACGCGTAAGATCTGGCCTCCGCGCCGGGTTTTGGCGCCTCCCGCGGGCGCCCCCCTCCTCACGGCGA
GCGCTGCCACGTCAGACGAAGGGCGCAGCGAGCGTCCTGATCCTTCCGCCCGGACGCTCAGGACAGCGGC
CCGCTGCTCATAAGACTCGGCCTTAGAACCCCAGTATCAGCAGAAGGACATTTTAGGACGGGACTTGGGT
GACTCTAGGGCACTGGTTTTCTTTCCAGAGAGCGGAACAGGCGAGGAAAAGTAGTCCCTTCTCGGCGATT
CTGCGGAGGGATCTCCGTGGGGCGGTGAACGCCGATGATTATATAAGGACGCGCCGGGTGTGGCACAGCT
AGTTCCGTCGCAGCCGGGATTTGGGTCGCGGTTCTTGTTTGTGGATCGCTGTGATCGTCACTTGGTGAGT
AGCGGGCTGCTGGGCTGGCCGGGGCTTTCGTGGCCGCCGGGCCGCTCGGTGGGACGGAAGCGTGTGGAGA
GACCGCCAAGGGCTGTAGTCTGGGTCCGCGAGCAAGGTTGCCCTGAACTGGGGGTTGGGGGGAGCGCAGC
AAAATGGCGGCTGTTCCCGAGTCTTGAATGGAAGACGCTTGTGAGGCGGGCTGTGAGGTCGTTGAAACAA
GGTGGGGGGCATGGTGGGCGGCAAGAACCCAAGGTCTTGAGGCCTTCGCTAATGCGGGAAAGCTCTTATT
CGGGTGAGATGGGCTGGGGCACCATCTGGGGACCCTGACGTGAAGTTTGTCACTGACTGGAGAACTCGGT
TTGTCGTCTGTTGCGGGGGCGGCAGTTATGGCGGTGCCGTTGGGCAGTGCACCCGTACCTTTGGGAGCGC
GCGCCCTCGTCGTGTCGTGACGTCACCCGTTCTGTTGGCTTATAATGCAGGGTGGGGCCACCTGCCGGTA
GGTGTGTGGTAGGCTTTTCTCCGTCGCAGGACGCAGGGTTCGGGCCTAGGGTAGGCTCTCCTGAATCGAC
AGGCGCCGGACCTCTGGTGAGGGGAGGGATAAGTGAGGCGTCAGTTTCTTTGGTCGGTTTTATGTACCTA
TCTTCTTAAGTAGCTGAAGCTCCGGTTTTGAACTATGCGCTCGGGGTTGGCGAGTGTGTTTTGTGAAGTT
TTTTAGGCACCTTTTGAAATGTAATCATTTGGGTCAATATGTAATTTTCAGTGTTAGACTAGTAAATTGT
CCGCTAAATTCTGGCCGTTTTTGGCTTTTTTGTTAGACGGATCCATAACTTCGTATAATGTATGCTATAC
GAAGTTATGCCACCATGTCTAGACTGGACAAGAGCAAAGTCATAAACGGAGCTCTGGAATTACTCAATGG
TGTCGGTATCGAAGGCCTGACGACAAGGAAACTCGCTCAAAAGCTGGGAGTTGAGCAGCCTACCCTGTAC
TGGCACGTGAAGAACAAGCGGGCCCTGCTCGATGCCCTGCCAATCGAGATGCTGGACAGGCATCATACCC
ACTTCTGCCCCCTGGAAGGCGAGTCATGGCAAGACTTTCTGCGGAACAACGCCAAGTCATACCGCTGTGC
TCTCCTCTCACATCGCGACGGGGCTAAAGTGCATCTCGGCACCCGCCCAACAGAGAAACAGTACGAAACC
CTGGAAAATCAGCTCGCGTTCCTGTGTCAGCAAGGCTTCTCCCTGGAGAACGCACTGTACGCTCTGTCCG
CCGTGGGCCACTTTACACTGGGCTGCGTATTGGAGGAACAGGAGCATCAAGTAGCAAAAGAGGAAAGAGA
GACACCTACCACCGATTCTATGCCCCCACTTCTGAGACAAGCAATTGAGCTGTTCGACCGGCAGGGAGCC
GAACCTGCCTTCCTTTTCGGCCTGGAACTAATCATATGTGGCCTGGAGAAACAGCTAAAGTGCGAAAGCG
GCGGGCCGACCGACGCCCTTGACGATTTTGACTTAGACATGCTCCCAGCCGATGCCCTTGACGACTTTGA
CCTTGATATGCTGCCTGCTGACGCTCTTGACGATTTTGACCTTGACATGCTCCCCGGGTAAATAACTTCG
TATAGCATACATTATACGAAGTATGGCGCGCCAATTCCGCCCCTCTCCCTCCCCCCCCCCTAACGTTACT
GGCCGAAGCCGCTTGGAATAAGGCCGGTGTGCGTTTGTCTATATGTTATTTTCCACCATATTGCCGTCTT
TTGGCAATGTGAGGGCCCGGAAACCTGGCCCTGTCTTCTTGACGAGCATTCCTAGGGGTCTTTCCCCTCT
CGCCAAAGGAATGCAAGGTCTGTTGAATGTCGTGAAGGAAGCAGTTCCTCTGGAAGCTTCTTGAAGACAA
ACAACGTCTGTAGCGACCCTTTGCAGGCAGCGGAACCCCCCACCTGGCGACAGGTGCCTCTGCGGCCAAA
AGCCACGTGTATAAGATACACCTGCAAAGGCGGCACAACCCCAGTGCCACGTTGTGAGTTGGATAGTTGT
GGAAAGAGTCAAATGGCTCTCCTCAAGCGTATTCAACAAGGGGCTGAAGGATGCCCAGAAGGTACCCCAT
TGTATGGGATCTGATCTGGGGCCTCGGTGCACATGCTTTACATGTGTTTAGTCGAGGTTAAAAAAACGTC
TAGGCCCCCCGAACCACGGGGACGTGGTTTTCCTTTGAAAAACACGATAATACCATGGCCACCGAGTACA
AGCCCACGGTGCGCCTCGCCACCCGCGACGACGTCCCCCGGGCCGTACGCACCCTCGCCGCCGCGTTCGC
CGACTACCCCGCCACGCGCCACACCGTCGACCCGGACCGCCACATCGAGCGGGTCACCGAGCTGCAAGAA
CTCTTCCTCACGCGCGTCGGGCTCGACATCGGCAAGGTGTGGGTCGCGGACGACGGCGCCGCGGTGGCGG
TCTGGACCACGCCGGAGAGCGTCGAAGCGGGGGCGGTGTTCGCCGAGATCGGCTCGCGCATGGCCGAGTT
GAGCGGTTCCCGGCTGGCCGCGCAGCAACAGATGGAAGGCCTCCTGGCGCCGCACCGGCCCAAGGAGCCC
GCGTGGTTCCTGGCCACCGTCGGCGTCTCGCCCGACCACCAGGGCAAGGGTCTGGGCAGCGCCGTCGTGC
TCCCCGGAGTGGAGGCGGCCGAGCGCGCTGGGGTGCCCGCCTTCCTGGAGACCTCCGCGCCCCGCAACCT
CCCCTTCTACGAGCGGCTCGGCTTCACCGTCACCGCCGACGTCGAGGTGCCCGAAGGACCGCGCACCTGG
TGCATGACCCGCAAGCCCGGTGCCTGATTAATTAAGCGCGTCTGGAACAATCAACCTCTGGATTACAAAA
TTTGTGAAAGATTGACTGGTATTCTTAACTATGTTGCTCCTTTTACGCTATGTGGATACGCTGCTTTAAT
GCCTTTGTATCATGCTATTGCTTCCCGTATGGCTTTCATTTTCTCCTCCTTGTATAAATCCTGGTTGCTG
TCTCTTTATGAGGAGTTGTGGCCCGTTGTCAGGCAACGTGGCGTGGTGTGCACTGTGTTTGCTGACGCAA
CCCCCACTGGTTGGGGCATTGCCACCACCTGTCAGCTCCTTTCCGGGACTTTCGCTTTCCCCCTCCCTAT
TGCCACGGCGGAACTCATCGCCGCCTGCCTTGCCCGCTGCTGGACAGGGGCTCGGCTGTTGGGCACTGAC
AATTCCGTGGTGTTGTCGGGGAAGCTGACGTCCTTTCCATGGCTGCTCGCCTGTGTTGCCACCTGGATTC
TGCGCGGGACGTCCTTCTGCTACGTCCCTTCGGCCCTCAATCCAGCGGACCTTCCTTCCCGCGGCCTGCT
GCCGGCTCTGCGGCCTCTTCCGCGTCTTCGCCTTCGCCCTCAGACGAGTCGGATCTCCCTTTGGGCCGCC
TCCCCGCCTGGAATTAATTCTGCAGTCGAGACCTAGAAAAACATGGAGCAATCACAAGTAGCAATACAGC
AGCTACCAATGCTGATTGTGCCTGGCTAGAAGCACAAGAGGAGGAGGAGGTGGGTTTTCCAGTCACACCT
CAGGTACCTTTAAGACCAATGACTTACAAGGCAGCTGTAGATCTTAGCCACTTTTTAAAAGAAAAGAGGG
GACTGGAAGGGCTAATTCACTCCCAACGAAGACAAGATCTGCTTTTTGCTTGTACTGGGTCTCTCTGGTT
AGACCAGATCTGAGCCTGGGAGCTCTCTGGCTAACTAGGGAACCCACTGCTTAAGCCTCAATAAAGCTTG
CCTTGAGTGCTTCAAGTAGTGTGTGCCCGTCTGTTGTGTGACTCTGGTAACTAGAGATCCCTCAGACCCT
TTTAGTCAGTGTGGAAAATCTCTAGCAGTAGTAGTTCATGTCATCTTATTATTCAGTATTTATAACTTGC
AAAGAAATGAATATCAGAGAGTGAGAGGCCTTGACATTGTTTAAACCCGCTGATCAGCCTCGACTGTGCC
TTCTAGTTGCCAGCCATCTGTTGTTTGCCCCTTCCCCGTGCCTTCCTTGACCCTGGAAGGTGCCACTCCC
ACTGTCCTTTCCTAATAAAATGAGGAAATTGCATCGCATTGTCTGAGTAGGTGTCATTCTATTCTGGGGG
GTGGGGTGGGGCAGGACAGCAAGGGGGAGGATTGGGAAGACAATAGCAGGCATGCTGGGGATGCGGTGGG
CTCTATGGCTTCTGAGGCGGAAAGAACCAGCTGGGGCTCTAGGGGGTATCCCC
[124 nt withheld, positions 8314-8437]
C
[91 nt withheld, positions 8439-8529]
A
[49 nt withheld, positions 8531-8579]
CCTTTGACGTTGGAGTCCACGTTCTTT
[37 nt withheld, positions 8607-8643]
ACCCTATCTCGGTCTATTCTTTTGATTTATAAGGGATTTTGCCGATTTCGGCCTATTGGTTAAAAAATGA
GCTGATTTAACAAAAATTTAACGCGAATTAATTCTGTGGAATGTGTGTCAGTTAGGGTGTGGAAAGTCCC
CAGGCTCCCCAGCAGGCAGAAGTATGCAAAGCATGCATCTCAATTAGTCAGCAACCAGGTGTGGAAAGTC
CCCAGGCTCCCCAGCAGGCAGAAGTATGCAAAGCATGCATCTCAATTAGTCAGCAACCATAGTCCCGCCC
CTAACTCCGCCCATCCCGCCCCTAACTCCGCCCAGTTCCGCCCATTCTCCGCCCCATGGCTGACTAATTT
TTTTTATTTATGCAGAGGCCGAGGCCGCCTCTGCCTCTGAGCTATTCCAGAAGTAGTGAGGAGGCTTTTT
TGGAGGCCTAGGCTTTTGCAAAAAGCTCCCGGGAGCTTGTATATCCATTTTCGGATCTGATCAGCACGTG
ATGAAAAAGCCTGAACTCACCGCGACGTGACCGCAAGGAATCGGTCAATACACTACATGGCGTGATTTCA
TATGCGCGATTGCTGATCCCCATGTGTATCACTGGCAAACTGTGATGGACGACACCGTCAGTGCGTCCGT
CGCGCAGGCTCTCGATGAGCTGATGCTTTGGGCCGAGGACTGCCCCGAAGTCCGGCACCTCGTGCACGCG
GATTTCGGCTCCAACAATGTCCTGACGGACAATGGCCGCATAACAGCGGTCATTGACTGGAGCGAGGCGA
TGTTCGGGGATTCCCAATACGAGGTCGCCAACATCTTCTTCTGGAGGCCGTGGTTGGCTTGTATGGAGCA
GCAGACGCGCTACTTCGAGCGGAGGCATCCGGAGCTTGCAGGATCGCCGCGGCTCCGGGCGTATATGCTC
CGCATTGGTCTTGACCAACTCTATCAGAGCTTGGTTGACGGCAATTTCGATGATGCAGCTTGGGCGCAGG
GTCGATGCGACGCAATCGTCCGATCCGGAGCCGGGACTGTCGGGCGTACACAAATCGCCCGCAGAAGCGC
GGCCGTCTGGACCGATGGCTGTGTAGAAGTACTCGCCGATAGTGGAAACCGACGCCCCAGCACTCGTCCG
AGGGCAAAGGAATAGCACGTGCTACGAGATTTCGATTCCACCGCCGCCTTCTATGAAAGGTTGGGCTTCG
GAATCGTTTTCCGGGACGCCGGCTGGATGATCCTCCAGCGCGGGGATCTCATGCTGGAGTTCTTCGCCCA
CCCCAACTTGTTTATTGCAGCTTATAATGGTTACAAATAAAGCAATAGCATCACAAATTTCACAAATAAA
GCATTTTTTTCACTGCATTCTAGTTGTGGTTTGTCCAAACTAATCAATGTATCTTATCATGTCTGTATAC
CGTCGACCTCTAGCTAGAGCTTGGCGTAATCATGGTCATAGCTGTTTCCTGTGTGAAATTGTTATCCGCT
CACAATTCCACACAACATACGAGCCGGAAGCATAAAGTGTAAAGCCTGGGGTGCCTAATGAGTGAGCTAA
CTCACATTAATTGCGTTGCGCTCACTGCCCGCTTTCCAGTCGGGAAACCTGTCGTGCCAGCTGCATTAAT
GAATCGGCCAACGCGCGGGGAGAGGCGGTTTGCGTATTGGGCGCTCTTCCGCTTCCTCGCTCACTGACTC
GCTGCGCTCGGTCGTTCGGCTGCGGCGAGCGGTATCAGCTCACTCAAAGGCGGTAATACGGTTATCCACA
GAATCAGGGGATAACGCAGGAAAGAACATGTGAGCAAAAGGCCAGCAAAAGGCCAGGAACCGTAAAAAGG
CCGCGTTGCTGGCGTTTTTCCATAGGCTCCGCCCCCCTGACGAGCATCACAAAAATCGACGCTCAAGTCA
GAGGTGGCGAAACCCGACAGGACTATAAAGATACCAGGCGTTTCCCCCTGGAAGCTCCCTCGTGCGCTCT
CCTGTTCCGACCCTGCCGCTTACCGGATACCTGTCCGCCTTTCTCCCTTCGGGAAGCGTGGCGCTTTCTC
ATAGCTCACGCTGTAGGTATCTCAGTTCGGTGTAGGTCGTTCGCTCCAAGCTGGGCTGTGTGCACTAACC
CCCCGTTCAGCCCGACCGCTGCGCCTTATCCGGTAACTATCGTCTTGAGTCCAACCCGGTAAGACACGAC
TTATCGCCACTGGCAGCAGCCACTGGTAACAGGATTAGCAGAGCGAGGTATGTAGGCGGTGCTACAGAGT
TCTTGAAGTGGTGGCCTAACTACGGCTACACTAGAAGAACAGTATTTGGTATCTGCGCTCTGCTGAAGCC
AGTTACCTTCGGAAAAAGAGTTGGTAGCTCTTGATCCGGCAAACAAACCACCGCTGGTAGCGGTGGTTTT
TTTGTTTGCAAGCAGCAGATTACGCGCAGAAAAAAAGGATCTCAAGAAGATCCTTTGATCTTTTCTACGG
GGTCTGACGCTCAGTGGAACGAAAACTCACGTTAAGGGATTTTGGTCATGAGATTATCAAAAAGGATCTT
CACCTAGATCCTTTTAAATTAAAAATGAAGTTTTAAATCAATCTAAAGTATATATGAGTAAACTTGGTCT
GACAGTTACCAATGCTTAATCAGTGAGGCACCTATCTCAGCGATCTGTCTATTTCGTTCATCCATAGTTG
CCTGACTCCCCGTCGTGTAGATAACTACGATACGGGAGGGCTTACCATCTGGCCCCAGTGCTGCAATGAT
ACCGCGAGACCCACGCTCACCGGCTCCAGATTTATCAGCAATAAACCAGCCAGCCGGAAGGGCCGAGCGC
AGAAGTGGTCCTGCAACTTTATCCGCCTCCATCCAGTCTATTAATTGTTGCCGGGAAGCTAGAGTAAGTA
GTTCGCCAGTTAATAGTTTGCGCAACGTTGTTGCCATTGCTACAGGCATCGTGGTGTCACGCTCGTCGTT
TGGTATGGCTTCATTCAGCTCCGGTTCCCAACGATCAAGGCGAGTTACATGATCCCCCATGTTGTGCAAA
AAAGCGGTTAGCTCCTTCGGTCCTCCGATCGTTGTCAGAAGTAAGTTGGCCGCAGTGTTATCACTCATGG
TTATGGCAGCACTGCATAATTCTCTTACTGTCATGCCATCCGTAAGATGCTTTTCTGTGACTGGTGAGTA
CTCAACCAAGTCATTCTGAGAATAGTGTATGCGGCGACCGAGTTGCTCTTGCCCGGCGTCAATACGGGAT
AATACCGCGCCACATAGCAGAACTTTAAAAGTGCTCATCATTGGAAAACGTTCTTCGGGGCGAAAACTCT
CAAGGATCTTACCGCTGTTGAGATCCAGTTCGATGTAACCCACTCGTGCACCCAACTGATCTTCAGCATC
TTTTACTTTCACCAGCGTTTCTGGGTGAGCAAAAACAGGAAGGCAAAATGCCGCAAAAAAGGGAATAAGG
GCGACACGGAAATGTTGAATACTCATACTCTTCCTTTTTCAATATTATTGAAGCATTTATCAGGGTTATT
GTCTCATGAGCGGATACATATTTGAATGTATTTAGAAAAATAAACAAATAGGGGTTCCGCGCACATTTCC
CCGAAAAGTGCCACCTGACGTCGACGGATCGGGAGATCAACTTGTTTATTGCAGCTTATAATGGTTACAA
ATAAAGCAATAGCATCACAAATTTCACAAATAAAGCATTTTTTTCACTGCATTCTAGTTGTGGTTTGTCC
AAACTCATCAATGTATCTTATCATGTCTGGATCAACTGGATAACTCAAGCTAACCAAAATCATCCCAAAC
TTCCCACCCCATACCCTATTACCACTGCCAATTACCTGTGGTTTCATTTACTCTAAACCTGTGATTCCTC
TGAATTATTTTCATTTTAAAGAAATTGTATTTGTTAAATATGTACTACAAACTTAGTAGTTGGAAGGGCT
AATTCACTCCCAAAGAAGACAAGATATCCTTGATCTGTGGATCTACCACACACAAGGCTACTTCCCTGAT
TAGCAGAACTACACACCAGGGCCAGGGGTCAGATATCCACTGACCTTTGGATGGTGCTACAAGCTAGTAC
CAGTTGAGCCAGATAAGGTAGAAGAGGCCAATAAAGGAGAGAACACCAGCTTGTTACACCCTGTGAGCCT
GCATGGGATGGATGACCCGGAGAGAGAAGTGTTAGAGTGGAGGTTTGACAGCCGCCTAGCATTTCATCAC
GTGGCCCGAGAGCTGCATCCGGAGTACTTCAAGAACTGCTGATATCGAGCTTGCTACAAGGGACTTTCCG
CTGGGGACTTTCCAGGGAGGCGTGGCCTGGGCGGGACTGGGGAGTGGCGAGCCCTCAGATCCTGCATATA
AGCAGCTGCTTTTTGCCTGTACTGGGTCTCTCTGGTTAGACCAGATCTGAGCCTGGGAGCTCTCTGGCTA
ACTAGGGAACCCACTGCTTAAGCCTCAATAAAGCTTGCCTTGAGTGCTTCAAGTAGTGTGTGCCCGTCTG
TTGTGTGACTCTGGTAACTAGAGATCCCTCAGACCCTTTTAGTCAGTGTGGAAAATCTCTAGCAGTGGCG
CCCGAACAGGGACTTGAAAGCGAAAGGGAAACCAGAGGAGCTCTCTCGACGCAGGACTCGGCTTGCTGAA
GCGCGCACGGCAAGAGGCGAGGGGCGGCGACTGGTGAGTACGCCAAAAATTTTGACTAGCGGAGGCTAGA
AGGAGAGAGATGGGTGCGAGAGCGTCAGTATTAAG
Features (pLannotate 1.2.2; 39 found; start..end, strand, type, name):
    488..721     +  misc_feature   RRE: The Rev response element (RRE) of HIV-1 allows for Rev-dependent mRNA export from the nucleus to the cytoplasm.
   1098..1198    +  CDS            Rev (fragment): human immunodeficiency virus 1 (HIV-1) Rev protein; rev; enhances nuclear export of unspliced and incompletely spliced viral mRNAs
   1248..1365    +  misc_feature   cPPT/CTS: central polypurine tract and central termination sequence of HIV-1
   1430..1804    -  CDS            BleoR: antibiotic-binding protein; Sh ble from Streptoalloteichus hindustanus; confers resistance to bleomycin, phleomycin, and Zeocin™
   1824..1871    -  promoter       EM7 promoter: synthetic bacterial promoter&nbsp
   1941..2211    +  protein_bind   tetracycline response element: contains seven copies of the tetracycline operator tetO tetracycline repressor TetR
   2222..2239    +  misc_feature   MCS (fragment): pUC18/19 multiple cloning site
   2244..2282    +  promoter       minimal CMV promoter: human cytomegalovirus (CMV) immediate early promoter
   2378..2440    +  CDS            3xHA (fragment): three tandem HA epitope tags
   2441..3640    +  CDS            WWTR1: WWTR1_HUMAN - Also known as TAZ. Experimental evidence at protein level: Swiss-Prot protein existence level 1. Transcriptional coactivator which acts as a downstream regulatory target in the Hippo signaling pathway that plays a pivotal role in organ size control and tumor suppression by restricting proliferation and promoting apoptosis (PubMed:11118213, PubMed:18227151). The core of this pathway is composed of a kinase cascade wherein STK3/MST2 and STK4/MST1, in complex with its regulatory protein SAV1, phosphorylates and activates LATS1/2 in complex with its regulatory protein MOB1, which in
   3657..4868    +  promoter       UbC promoter: human ubiquitin C promoter
   4875..4908    -  protein_bind   loxP: Cre-mediated recombination occurs in the 8-bp core sequence (GCATACAT). Cre recombinase
   4915..5612    +  CDS            rtTA3 (fragment): reverse tetracycline transactivator 3 activates expression from Tet-responsive promoters in the presence of doxycycline
   5542..5652    +  CDS            VP48: 3 tandem repeats of the minimal activation domain of herpes simplex virus VP16 (Cheng et al., 2013)
   5662..5692    +  protein_bind   loxP (fragment): Cre-mediated recombination occurs in the 8-bp core sequence (GCATACAT). Cre recombinase
   5710..6282    +  misc_feature   IRES: internal ribosome entry site (IRES) of the encephalomyocarditis virus (EMCV)
   6291..6887    +  CDS            PuroR: puromycin N-acetyltransferase; pac from Streptomyces alboniger; confers resistance to puromycin
   6909..7497    +  misc_feature   WPRE: woodchuck hepatitis virus posttranscriptional regulatory element
   7514..7702    +  CDS            nef (fragment): NEF_HV1Z2 - Experimental evidence at protein level: Swiss-Prot protein existence level 1. Extracellular Nef protein targets CD4(+) T-lymphocytes for apoptosis by interacting with CXCR4 surface receptors. From Human immunodeficiency virus type 1 group M subtype D (isolate Z2/CDC-Z34) (HIV-1).
   7704..7937    +  LTR            3' LTR (ΔU3): self-inactivating 3' long terminal repeat (LTR) from HIV-1
   8044..8268    +  polyA_signal   bGH poly(A) signal: bovine growth hormone polyadenylation signal
   8272..8293    +  promoter       SV40 promoter (fragment): SV40 enhancer and early promoter
   8314..8742    +  rep_origin     f1 ori (sequence partly withheld): f1 bacteriophage origin of replication; arrow indicates direction of (+) strand synthesis
   8756..9085    +  promoter       SV40 promoter: SV40 enhancer and early promoter
   9162..9778    +  CDS            HygR (fragment): aminoglycoside phosphotransferase from E. coli confers resistance to hygromycin
   9788..9913    +  CDS            ble (fragment): BLE_KLEPN - Experimental evidence at protein level: Swiss-Prot protein existence level 1. Binding protein with a strong affinity to the bleomycin family of antibiotics. Binds to CL990; an antimitotic-antibiotic compound. From Klebsiella pneumoniae.
   9908..9989    +  polyA_signal   SV40 poly(A) signal: SV40 polyadenylation signal
  10100..10122   -  protein_bind   lac operator (fragment): The lac repressor binds to the lac operator to inhibit transcription in E. coli. This inhibition can be relieved by adding lactose or isopropyl-β-D-thiogalactopyranoside (IPTG). lac repressor encoded by lacI
  10126..10156   -  promoter       lac promoter: promoter for the E. coli lac operon
  10171..10192   -  protein_bind   CAP binding site: CAP binding activates transcription in the presence of cAMP. E. coli catabolite activator protein
  10205..10297   -  CDS            lacI (fragment): lac repressor; lacI; The lac repressor binds to the lac operator to inhibit transcription in E. coli. This inhibition can be relieved by adding lactose or isopropyl-β-D-thiogalactopyranoside (IPTG).
  10480..11068   -  rep_origin     ori: high-copy-number ColE1/pMB1/pBR322/pUC origin of replication
  11239..12099   -  CDS            AmpR: β-lactamase; bla; confers resistance to ampicillin, carbenicillin, and related antibiotics
  12100..12204   -  promoter       AmpR promoter: bla
  12252..12386   +  polyA_signal   SV40 poly(A) signal: SV40 polyadenylation signal
  12553..12882   +  CDS            nef (fragment): NEF_HV1BR - Experimental evidence at protein level: Swiss-Prot protein existence level 1. Extracellular Nef protein targets CD4(+) T-lymphocytes for apoptosis by interacting with CXCR4 surface receptors (PubMed:14990729). From Human immunodeficiency virus type 1 group M subtype B (isolate BRU/LAI) (HIV-1).
  12930..13187   +  LTR            5' LTR (truncated): truncated 5' long terminal repeat (LTR) from HIV-1
  13234..13359   +  misc_feature   HIV-1 Ψ: packaging signal of human immunodeficiency virus type 1
  13343..313     +  CDS            HIV-1 gag (fragment) (across the origin): gag protein from human immunodeficiency virus 1; gag
