[The description below was written by a language model from this plasmid's Addgene catalogue record and pLannotate feature annotations shown in this document.]
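Description:
pInducer-TAZ-S89A/S311A is a lentiviral, doxycycline-inducible mammalian expression plasmid built on the p-Inducer10b backbone. It carries human TAZ (WWTR1), the Hippo-pathway transcriptional coactivator, with serine-to-alanine substitutions at positions 89 and 311. In bacteria it is maintained through a high-copy ColE1/pUC-type origin and ampicillin resistance; an f1 origin is also present. The viral portion has the usual HIV-1-derived transfer vector elements: a truncated 5' LTR, the Ψ packaging signal with a gag fragment, RRE, cPPT/CTS, WPRE and a self-inactivating ΔU3 3' LTR. The region between the LTRs can therefore be packaged and integrated into target cells without regenerating an active viral promoter.

The payload is an all-in-one Tet-On system. A tetracycline response element with seven tetO copies, joined to a minimal CMV promoter, drives the TAZ coding sequence, which was cloned between AgeI and MluI sites. The insert carries an N-terminal HA epitope tag, recorded as 2xHA and annotated as a partial match to a 3xHA feature. Downstream, the constitutive human UbC promoter expresses the reverse transactivator rtTA3, followed by an EMCV IRES and the puromycin resistance gene. Transduced cells can thus be selected with puromycin, and they switch on TAZ only when doxycycline allows rtTA3 to bind the response element. A loxP site and a partial loxP-like match flank rtTA3. The annotation also detects an EM7-driven bleomycin resistance gene upstream of the response element, as well as hygromycin and ble fragments behind an SV40 promoter outside the LTRs; the record assigns these no role. The associated publication concerns YAP1/TAZ-driven resistance to KRAS G12C inhibitors and TEAD inhibition, consistent with use for inducible expression of this TAZ mutant in cancer cells.
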