Addgene plasmid #213589: pInducer-TAZ-S89A/S311A
Purpose: Doxycycline inducible expression of TAZ-S89A/S311A cDNA in mammalian cells
Depositing lab: Channing Der. Depositing organization: University of North Carolina at Chapel Hill. Publication: TEAD Inhibition Overcomes YAP1/TAZ-driven Primary and Acquired Resistance to KRASG12C Inhibitors. Edwards AC, Stalnecker CA, Jean Morales A, Taylor KE, Klomp JE, Klomp JA, Waters AM, Sudhakar N, Hallin J, Tang TT, Olson P, Post L, Christensen JG, Cox AD, Der CJ. Cancer Res. 2023 Nov 7. doi: 10.1158/0008-5472.CAN-23-2994. PubMed 37934103.
Backbone
  Vector backbone: p-Inducer10b
  Backbone size w/o insert (bp): 12153
  Vector type: Mammalian Expression, Lentiviral
  Selectable markers: Puromycin
Growth in bacteria
  Bacterial resistance: Ampicillin, 100 μg/mL
  Growth temperature: 37°C
  Growth strain: NEB Stable
  Copy number: High Copy
Gene/Insert
  Gene/Insert name: TAZ
  Species: H. sapiens (human)
  Insert size (bp): 1272
  Mutation: S89A, S311A
  Entrez Gene: WWTR1 (a.k.a. TAZ)
  Tag / fusion protein: 2xHA (N terminal on insert)
  Cloning method: Restriction Enzyme; 5′ cloning site Age1 (not destroyed); 3′ cloning site Mlu1 (not destroyed)
Terms and licenses: Academic/Nonprofit Terms; Industry Terms: Not Available to Industry
How to cite: pInducer-TAZ-S89A/S311A was a gift from Channing Der (Addgene plasmid # 213589 ; http://n2t.net/addgene:213589 ; RRID:Addgene_213589)
